Addgene plasmid #152609: pGBW-m4134105
Purpose: Mammalian expression plasmid for SARS-CoV-2 3'-to-5' exonuclease
Depositing lab: Ginkgo Bioworks & Benjie Chen. Depositing organization: Ginkgo Bioworks.
Backbone
  Vector backbone: pTwist_CMV_Hygro_6
  Backbone size w/o insert (bp): 6525
  Vector type: Mammalian Expression
  Selectable markers: Hygromycin
Growth in bacteria
  Bacterial resistance: Ampicillin, 100 μg/mL
  Growth temperature: 37°C
  Growth strain: DH5alpha
  Copy number: High Copy
Gene/Insert
  Gene/Insert name: SARS-CoV-2 3'-to-5' exonuclease
  Species: Severe acute respiratory syndrome coronavirus 2
  Insert size (bp): 1580
  Mutation: wt
  Entrez Gene: ORF1ab (a.k.a. GU280_gp01)
  Promoter: CMV
  Tag / fusion protein: Cleavable TEV;TRX (C terminal on backbone)
  Cloning method: Unknown
Resource information
  A portion of this plasmid was derived from a plasmid made by: GinkgoBioworks
Depositor comments: NCBI reference sequence: YP_009725309.1
How to cite: pGBW-m4134105 was a gift from Ginkgo Bioworks & Benjie Chen (Addgene plasmid # 152609 ; http://n2t.net/addgene:152609 ; RRID:Addgene_152609)
