[The description below was written by a language model from this plasmid's Addgene catalogue record and pLannotate feature annotations shown in this document.]
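Description:
pGBW-m4134105 is a mammalian expression plasmid built on the pTwist_CMV_Hygro_6 backbone for producing the SARS-CoV-2 3'-to-5' exonuclease, a wild-type segment of the ORF1ab replicase polyprotein. It is maintained in E. coli through a high-copy ColE1/pUC-type origin and an ampicillin resistance (β-lactamase) gene. For selection in mammalian cells it carries a hygromycin B phosphotransferase cassette driven by the human ubiquitin C promoter and closed by a synthetic polyadenylation signal. The full sequence record is about 8.5 kb.

The viral coding sequence (roughly 1.6 kb, spanning the numbering origin of the circular map) lies downstream of the CMV immediate-early enhancer and promoter. The annotation software matched it to the ORF1ab polyprotein entry as a whole, and the methyltransferase text attached to that hit is generic to the polyprotein rather than specific to this insert. The insert is immediately followed by E. coli thioredoxin (trxA) and a 6xHis tag. The catalogue describes this as a C-terminal, TEV-cleavable TRX fusion supplied by the backbone, although the TEV site itself is not separately annotated. Thioredoxin is commonly used to aid solubility, the His tag allows metal-affinity purification, and TEV cleavage would permit removal of both. An SV40 polyadenylation signal follows the fusion, annotated on the opposite strand.

The expression unit is flanked by β-globin insulator elements, bacterial rrnG and T7 terminators, and an upstream synthetic poly(A) signal, which together presumably limit transcriptional read-through between cassettes. The record supports use for transient or hygromycin-selected stable expression of tagged exonuclease in mammalian cells, but it states no more specific application.
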