Features (pLannotate 1.2.2; 21 found; start..end, strand, type, name):
   1610..1936    +  CDS            trxA: THIO_ECO57 - Experimental evidence at protein level: Swiss-Prot protein existence level 1. Participates in various redox reactions through the reversible oxidation of its active center dithiol to a disulfide and catalyzes dithiol-disulfide exchange reactions. From Escherichia coli O157:H7.
   1958..1975    +  CDS            6xHis: 6xHis affinity tag
   2068..2189    -  polyA_signal   SV40 poly(A) signal: SV40 polyadenylation signal
   2212..2281    -  CDS            large T antigen (fragment): large T antigen from SV40 (simian virus 40)
   2304..2350    +  terminator     T7 terminator: transcription terminator for bacteriophage T7 RNA polymerase
   2380..2516    +  terminator     rrnG terminator: transcription terminator from the E. coli ribosomal RNA rrnG operon (Albrechtsen et al., 1991)
   2561..2632    +  misc_feature   3' β-globin insulator: insulator downstream of the human β-globin locus (Farrell et al., 2002)
   2858..3446    -  rep_origin     ori: high-copy-number ColE1/pMB1/pBR322/pUC origin of replication
   3618..3682    -  CDS            bla(M) (fragment): β-lactamase lacking the signal sequence; bla(M); allows cytosolic expression of β-lactamase
   3946..5155    +  promoter       UbC promoter: human ubiquitin C promoter
   5165..6186    +  CDS            HygR (fragment): hygromycin B phosphotransferase confers resistance to hygromycin
   6214..6262    +  polyA_signal   poly(A) signal: synthetic polyadenylation signal
   6528..7388    +  CDS            AmpR: β-lactamase; bla; confers resistance to ampicillin, carbenicillin, and related antibiotics
   7401..7537    +  terminator     rrnG terminator: transcription terminator from the E. coli ribosomal RNA rrnG operon (Albrechtsen et al., 1991)
   7682..7753    +  misc_feature   5' β-globin insulator: insulator upstream of the human β-globin locus (Farrell et al., 2002)
   7758..7804    -  terminator     T7 terminator: transcription terminator for bacteriophage T7 RNA polymerase
   7822..7870    -  polyA_signal   poly(A) signal: synthetic polyadenylation signal
   7951..8254    +  enhancer       CMV enhancer: human cytomegalovirus immediate early enhancer
   8327..8344    -  promoter       CMV promoter (fragment): human cytomegalovirus (CMV) immediate early promoter
   8407..8458    +  promoter       CMVd2 promoter: truncated human cytomegalovirus (CMV) immediate early promoter that yields moderately reduced expression relative to the full-length promoter
   8524..1603    +  CDS            rep (fragment) (across the origin): R1AB_SARS2 - Experimental evidence at protein level: Swiss-Prot protein existence level 1. [2'-O-methyltransferase]: Methyltransferase that mediates mRNA cap 2'-O-ribose methylation to the 5'-cap structure of viral mRNAs. N7-methyl guanosine cap is a prerequisite for binding of nsp16. Therefore plays an essential role in viral mRNAs cap methylation which is essential to evade immune system. From Severe acute respiratory syndrome coronavirus 2 (2019-nCoV) (SARS-CoV-2).
>Addgene plasmid #152609 | pGBW-m4134105 | depositor full sequence | sequence record 295621 | Full Sequence
CACCATGGCCGAAAATGTCACTGGCTTATTTAAGGATTGCAGTAAAGTGATCACAGGGTTGCACCCGACC
CAAGCGCCTACGCATCTTTCAGTAGACACCAAGTTCAAAACTGAGGGACTCTGTGTGGACATACCAGGTA
TTCCCAAGGATATGACATACAGACGCCTGATCTCGATGATGGGCTTCAAGATGAACTATCAGGTTAACGG
TTACCCCAATATGTTTATTACCCGAGAGGAAGCTATCCGGCACGTGCGTGCCTGGATAGGGTTTGACGTC
GAGGGCTGTCATGCAACTAGGGAAGCTGTAGGAACAAATCTGCCACTGCAACTCGGCTTCTCTACCGGAG
TCAACCTAGTTGCCGTGCCTACCGGGTATGTGGATACACCAAACAATACTGATTTTAGCAGAGTCTCCGC
AAAACCCCCTCCCGGGGACCAGTTCAAACACTTGATCCCCCTGATGTACAAGGGTTTACCATGGAACGTG
GTGCGGATTAAAATAGTTCAGATGCTCAGCGACACACTGAAGAATTTAAGTGATAGAGTTGTGTTTGTAC
TTTGGGCCCATGGCTTCGAGCTGACCTCTATGAAGTATTTCGTTAAAATTGGACCCGAACGAACGTGCTG
CCTGTGTGACCGGAGGGCGACGTGTTTCTCAACTGCTTCCGATACCTATGCCTGCTGGCACCATAGCATC
GGCTTTGATTACGTGTACAACCCTTTTATGATTGACGTGCAGCAGTGGGGATTCACTGGGAACCTACAGT
CGAATCACGATCTTTACTGTCAGGTCCATGGGAACGCACACGTTGCTAGCTGCGACGCAATCATGACACG
TTGCCTTGCTGTCCACGAGTGTTTTGTGAAACGAGTGGACTGGACTATTGAGTATCCTATCATTGGCGAC
GAACTGAAGATAAATGCGGCTTGTAGGAAGGTGCAGCATATGGTCGTCAAAGCCGCCCTCTTAGCTGATA
AGTTCCCGGTCCTGCACGATATTGGCAATCCAAAGGCCATCAAATGCGTACCCCAGGCAGATGTTGAGTG
GAAGTTTTACGACGCGCAACCATGCTCCGATAAGGCCTATAAAATCGAAGAGCTCTTCTACAGTTATGCC
ACCCATTCTGACAAGTTTACCGACGGTGTGTGTTTGTTTTGGAATTGCAACGTGGATCGCTACCCTGCAA
ACTCTATCGTTTGTCGCTTCGACACACGCGTATTGTCCAATCTGAATCTACCCGGATGCGACGGAGGTTC
ACTGTATGTGAACAAGCACGCCTTCCACACCCCCGCATTCGATAAATCCGCCTTTGTCAACCTTAAACAA
TTACCTTTCTTTTACTACAGCGACTCTCCTTGCGAATCCCATGGAAAGCAAGTAGTGAGTGATATCGATT
ACGTCCCACTCAAAAGTGCAACATGTATTACGAGATGCAATCTCGGTGGTGCAGTCTGTAGACACCATGC
CAATGAATATCGGCTGTATTTGGACGCCTATAACATGATGATTTCAGCTGGCTTCTCTCTTTGGGTTTAC
AAGCAGTTTGACACGTATAATCTGTGGAACACCTTTACAAGGCTGCAAGAAAACCTTTACTTTCAGTCGA
TGAGTGACAAAATCATTCATCTAACCGATGACTCCTTTGATACAGACGTGTTGAAGGCCGATGGTGCGAT
ACTGGTAGATTTCTGGGCTGAATGGTGTGGCCCGTGCAAGATGATCGCACCCATTCTGGACGAGATCGCC
GACGAGTATCAAGGAAAATTAACTGTCGCTAAGCTTAATATAGATCAGAACCCAGGGACGGCACCTAAAT
ACGGCATCAGGGGAATACCTACCCTCCTGCTCTTTAAGAATGGGGAAGTTGCCGCGACAAAAGTGGGAGC
CCTGTCTAAGGGCCAGCTAAAAGAGTTCTTGGACGCTAACCTGGCAGGTTCAGGCTCGGGGCACATGCAC
CATCACCATCACCATAGCAGCGGGCTCGTGCCACGCGGCTAAGGATCCGCAGGCCTCTGCTAGCTTGACT
GACTGAGATACAGCGTACCTTCAGCTCACAGACATGATAAGATACATTGATGAGTTTGGACAAACCACAA
CTAGAATGCAGTGAAAAAAATGCTTTATTTGTGAAATTTGTGATGCTATTGCTTTATTTGTAACCATTAT
AAGCTGCAATAAACAAGTTAACAACAACAATTGCATTCATTTTATGTTTCAGGTTCAGGGGGAGGTGTGG
GAGGTTTTTTAAAGCAAGTAAAACCTCTACAAATGTGGTATTGGCCCATCTCTATCGGTATCGTAGCATA
ACCCCTTGGGGCCTCTAAACGGGTCTTGAGGGGTTTTTTGTGCCCCTCGGGCCGGATTGCTATCTACCGG
CATTGGCGCAGAAAAAAATGCCTGATGCGACGCTGCGCGTCTTATACTCCCACATATGCCAGATTCAGCA
ACGGATACGGCTTCCCCAACTTGCCCACTTCCATACGTGTCCTCCTTACCAGAAATTTATCCTTAAGGTC
GTCAGCTATCCTGCAGGCGATCTCTCGATTTCGATCAAGACATTCCTTTAATGGTCTTTTCTGGACACCA
CTAGGGGTCAGAAGTAGTTCATCAAACTTTCTTCCCTCCCTAATCTCATTGGTTACCTTGGGCTATCGAA
ACTTAATTAACCAGTCAAGTCAGCTACTTGGCGAGATCGACTTGTCTGGGTTTCGACTACGCTCAGAATT
GCGTCAGTCAAGTTCGATCTGGTCCTTGCTATTGCACCCGTTCTCCGATTACGAGTTTCATTTAAATCAT
GTGAGCAAAAGGCCAGCAAAAGGCCAGGAACCGTAAAAAGGCCGCGTTGCTGGCGTTTTTCCATAGGCTC
CGCCCCCCTGACGAGCATCACAAAAATCGACGCTCAAGTCAGAGGTGGCGAAACCCGACAGGACTATAAA
GATACCAGGCGTTTCCCCCTGGAAGCTCCCTCGTGCGCTCTCCTGTTCCGACCCTGCCGCTTACCGGATA
CCTGTCCGCCTTTCTCCCTTCGGGAAGCGTGGCGCTTTCTCATAGCTCACGCTGTAGGTATCTCAGTTCG
GTGTAGGTCGTTCGCTCCAAGCTGGGCTGTGTGCACGAACCCCCCGTTCAGCCCGACCGCTGCGCCTTAT
CCGGTAACTATCGTCTTGAGTCCAACCCGGTAAGACACGACTTATCGCCACTGGCAGCAGCCACTGGTAA
CAGGATTAGCAGAGCGAGGTATGTAGGCGGTGCTACAGAGTTCTTGAAGTGGTGGCCTAACTACGGCTAC
ACTAGAAGAACAGTATTTGGTATCTGCGCTCTGCTGAAGCCAGTTACCTTCGGAAAAAGAGTTGGTAGCT
CTTGATCCGGCAAACAAACCACCGCTGGTAGCGGTGGTTTTTTTGTTTGCAAGCAGCAGATTACGCGCAG
AAAAAAAGGATCTCAAGAAGATCCTTTGATCTTTTCTACGGGGTCTGACGCTCAGTGGAACGAAAACTCA
CGTTAAGGGATTTTGGTCATGAGATTATCAAAAAGGATCTTCACCTAGATCCTTTTAAATTAAAAATGAA
GTTTTAAATCAATCTAAAGTATATATGAGTAAACTTGGTCTGACAGTTACCAATGCTTAATCAGTGAGGC
ACCTATCTCAGCGATCTGTCTATTTCGTTCATCCATAGTTGCATTTAAATTTCCGAACTCTCCAAGGCCC
TCGTCGGAAAATCTTCAAACCTTTCGTCCGATCCATCTTGCAGGCTACCTCTCGAACGAACTATCGCAAG
TCTCTTGGCCGGCCTTGCGCCTTGGCTATTGCTTGGCAGCGCCTATCGCCAGGTATTACTCCAATCCCGA
ATATCCGAGATCGGGATCACCCGAGAGAAGTTCAACCTACATCCTCAATCCCGATCTATCCGAGATCCGA
GGAATATCGAAATCGGGGCGCGCCTGGCCTCCGCGCCGGGTTTTGGCGCCTCCCGCGGGCGCCCCCCTCG
TCACGGCGAGCGCTGCCACGTCAGACGAAGGGCGCAGGAGCGTCCTGATCCTTCCGCCCGGACGCTCAGG
ACAGCGGCCCGCTGCTCATAAGACTCGGCCTTAGAACCCCAGTATCAGCAGAAGGACATTTTAGGACGGG
ACTTGGGTGACTCTAGGGCACTGGTTTTCTTTCCAGAGAGCGGAACAGGCGAGGAAAAGTAGTCCCTTCT
CGGCGATTCTGCGGAGGGATCTCCGTGGGGCGGTGAACGCCGATGATTATATAAGGACGCGCCGGGTGTG
GCACAGCTAGTTCCGTCGCAGCCGGGATTTGGGTCGCGGTTCTTGTTTGTGGATCGCTGTGATCGTCACT
TGGTGAGTAGCGGGCTGCTGGGCTGGCCGGGGCTTTCGTGGCCGCCGGGCCGCTCGGTGGGACGGAAGCG
TGTGGAGAGACCGCCAAGGGCTGTAGTCTGGGTCCGCGAGCAAGGTTGCCCTGAACTGGGGGTTGGGGGG
AGCGCAGCAAAATGGCGGCTGTTCCCGAGTCTTGAATGGAAGACGCTTGTGAGGCGGGCTGTGAGGTCGT
TGAAACAAGGTGGGGGGCATGGTGGGCGGCAAGAACCCAAGGTCTTGAGCCCTTCGCTAATGCGGGAAAG
CTCTTATTCGGGTGAGATGGGCTGGGCACCATCTGGGGACCCTGACGTGAAGTTTGTCACTGACTGGAGA
ACTCGGTTTGTCGTCTGTTGCGGGGGCGGCAGTTATGGCGGTGCCGTTGGGCAGTGCACCCGTACCTTTG
GGAGCGCGCGCCCTCGTCGTGTCGTGACGTCACCCGTTCTGTTGGCTTATAATGCAGGGTGGGGCCACCT
GCCGGTAGGTGTGCGGTAGGCTTTTCTCCGTCGCAGGACGCAGGGTTCGGGCCTAGGGTAGGCTCTCCTG
AATCGACAGGCGCCGGACCTCTGGTGAGGGGAGGGATAAGTGAGGCGTCAGTTTCTTTGGTCGGTTTTAT
GTACCTATCTTCTTAAGTAGCTGAAGCTCCGGTTTTGAACTATGCGCTCGGGGTTGGCGAGTGTGTTTTG
TGAAGTTTTTTAGGCACCTTTTGAAATGTAATCATTTGGGTCAATATGTAATTTTCAGTGTTAGACTTGT
AAATTGTCCGCTAAATTCTGGCCGTTTTTGGCTTTTTTGTTAGACAACATGGGTAAAAAGCCTGAACTCA
CCGCGACGTCTGTCGAGAAGTTTCTGATCGAAAAGTTCGACAGCGTCTCCGACCTGATGCAGCTCTCGGA
GGGCGAAGAATCTCGTGCTTTCAGCTTCGATGTAGGAGGGCGTGGATATGTCCTGCGGGTAAATAGCTGC
GCCGATGGTTTCTACAAAGATCGTTATGTTTATCGGCACTTTGCATCCGCCGCGCTCCCGATTCCGGAAG
TGCTTGACATTGGGGAGTTCAGCGAGAGCCTGACCTATTGCATCTCCCGCCGTGCACAGGGTGTCACGTT
GCAAGACCTGCCTGAAACCGAACTGCCCGCTGTTCTGCAGCCGGTCGCGGAGGCAATGGATGCCATCGCT
GCCGCCGATCTTAGCCAGACGAGCGGGTTCGGCCCATTCGGACCGCAAGGAATCGGTCAATACACTACAT
GGCGTGATTTCATATGCGCGATTGCTGATCCCCATGTGTATCACTGGCAAACTGTGATGGACGACACCGT
CAGTGCGTCCGTCGCGCAGGCTCTCGATGAGCTGATGCTTTGGGCCGAGGACTGCCCCGAAGTCCGGCAC
CTCGTGCACGCGGATTTCGGCTCCAACAATGTCCTGACGGACAATGGCCGCATAACAGCGGTCATTGACT
GGAGCGAGGCGATGTTCGGGGATTCCCAATACGAGGTCGCCAACATCTTCTTCTGGAGGCCGTGGTTGGC
TTGTATGGAGCAGCAGACGCGCTACTTCGAGCGGAGGCATCCGGAGCTTGCAGGATCGCCCCGGCTCCGG
GCGTATATGCTCCGCATTGGTCTTGACCAACTCTATCAGAGCTTGGTTGACGGCAATTTCGATGATGCAG
CTTGGGCGCAGGGTCGATGCGACGCAATCGTCCGATCCGGAGCCGGGACTGTCGGGCGTACACAAATCGC
CCGCAGAAGCGCCGCCGTCTGGACCGATGGCTGTGTAGAAGTACTCGCCGATAGTGGAAACCGACGCCCC
AGCACTCGTCCGAGGGCAAAGGAATAAGCTAGTATGTAAGCCTAGTCTTAGATAATAAAATCGCTATCCA
TCGAAGATGGATGTGTGTTGGTTTTTTGTGTGTGTAACGCTAGGCGCGCCTGGTGTACCGAGAACGATCC
TCTCAGTGCGAGTCTCGACGATCCATATCGTTGCTTGGCAGTCAGCCAGTCGGAATCCAGCTTGGGACCC
AGGAAGTCCAATCGTCAGATATTGTACTCAAGCCTGGTCACGGCAGCGTACCGATCTGTTTAAACCTAGA
TATTGATAGTCTGATCGGTCAACGTATAATCGAGTCCTAGCTTTTGCAAACATCTATCAAGAGACAGGAT
CAGCAGGAGGCTTTCGCATGAGTATTCAACATTTCCGTGTCGCCCTTATTCCCTTTTTTGCGGCATTTTG
CCTTCCTGTTTTTGCTCACCCAGAAACGCTGGTGAAAGTAAAAGATGCTGAAGATCAGTTGGGTGCGCGA
GTGGGTTACATCGAACTGGATCTCAACAGCGGTAAGATCCTTGAGAGTTTTCGCCCCGAAGAACGCTTTC
CAATGATGAGCACTTTTAAAGTTCTGCTATGTGGCGCGGTATTATCCCGTATTGACGCCGGGCAAGAGCA
ACTCGGTCGCCGCATACACTATTCTCAGAATGACTTGGTTGAGTATTCACCAGTCACAGAAAAGCATCTT
ACGGATGGCATGACAGTAAGAGAATTATGCAGTGCTGCCATAACCATGAGTGATAACACTGCGGCCAACT
TACTTCTGACAACGATTGGAGGACCGAAGGAGCTAACCGCTTTTTTGCACAACATGGGGGATCATGTAAC
TCGCCTTGATCGTTGGGAACCGGAGCTGAATGAAGCCATACCAAACGACGAGCGTGACACCACGATGCCT
GTAGCAATGGCAACAACCTTGCGTAAACTATTAACTGGCGAACTACTTACTCTAGCTTCCCGGCAACAGT
TGATAGACTGGATGGAGGCGGATAAAGTTGCAGGACCACTTCTGCGCTCGGCCCTTCCGGCTGGCTGGTT
TATTGCTGATAAATCTGGAGCCGGTGAGCGTGGGTCTCGCGGTATCATTGCAGCACTGGGGCCAGATGGT
AAGCCCTCCCGTATCGTAGTTATCTACACGACGGGGAGTCAGGCAACTATGGATGAACGAAATAGACAGA
TCGCTGAGATAGGTGCCTCACTGATTAAGCATTGGTAACCGATTCTAGGTGCATTGGCGCAGAAAAAAAT
GCCTGATGCGACGCTGCGCGTCTTATACTCCCACATATGCCAGATTCAGCAACGGATACGGCTTCCCCAA
CTTGCCCACTTCCATACGTGTCCTCCTTACCAGAAATTTATCCTTAAGATCGTTTAAACTCGACTCTGGC
TCTATCGAATCTCCGTCGTTTCGAGCTTACGCGAACAGCCGTGGCGCTCATTTGCTCGTCGGGCATCGAA
TCTCGTCAGCTATCGTCAGCTTACCTTTTTGGCAGCGATCGCGGCTCCCGACATCTTGGACCATTAGCTC
CACAGGTATCTTCTTCCCTCTAGTGGTCATAACAGCAGCTTCAGCTACCTCTCAATTCAAAAAACCCCTC
AAGACCCGTTTAGAGGCCCCAAGGGGTTATGCTATCAATCGTTGCGTTACACACACAAAAAACCAACACA
CATCCATCTTCGATGGATAGCGATTTTATTATCTAACTGCTGATCGAGTGTAGCCAGATCTAGTAATCAA
TTACGGGGTCATTAGTTCATAGCCCATATATGGAGTTCCGCGTTACATAACTTACGGTAAATGGCCCGCC
TGGCTGACCGCCCAACGACCCCCGCCCATTGACGTCAATAATGACGTATGTTCCCATAGTAACGCCAATA
GGGACTTTCCATTGACGTCAATGGGTGGAGTATTTACGGTAAACTGCCCACTTGGCAGTACATCAAGTGT
ATCATATGCCAAGTACGCCCCCTATTGACGTCAATGACGGTAAATGGCCCGCCTGGCATTATGCCCAGTA
CATGACCTTATGGGACTTTCCTACTTGGCAGTACATCTACGTATTAGTCATCGCTATTACCATGCTGATG
CGGTTTTGGCAGTACATCAATGGGCGTGGATAGCGGTTTGACTCACGGGGATTTCCAAGTCTCCACCCCA
TTGACGTCAATGGGAGTTTGTTTTGGCACCAAAATCAACGGGACTTTCCAAAATGTCGTAACAACTCCGC
CCCATTGACGCAAATGGGCGGTAGGCGTGTACGGTGGGAGGTCTATATAAGCAGAGCTGGTTTAGTGAAC
CGTCAGATCAGATCTTTGTCGATCCTACCATCCACTCGACACACCCGCCAGCGGCCGC
